Addgene plasmid #135102: pcDNA5FRTTO-NHASt-codoptUS2
Purpose: Codon-optimized HSV-1 US2 with N-terminal HAStrep tag
Depositing lab: Markus Landthaler. Publication: Single-cell RNA-sequencing of herpes simplex virus 1-infected cells connects NRF2 activation to an antiviral program. Wyler E, Franke V, Menegatti J, Kocks C, Boltengagen A, Praktiknjo S, Walch-Ruckheim B, Bosse J, Rajewsky N, Grasser F, Akalin A, Landthaler M. Nat Commun. 2019 Oct 25;10(1):4878. doi: 10.1038/s41467-019-12894-z. PubMed 31653857.
Backbone
  Vector backbone: pcDNA5/FRT/TO/NHASt
  Vector type: Mammalian Expression
  Selectable markers: Hygromycin
Growth in bacteria
  Bacterial resistance: Ampicillin, 100 μg/mL
  Growth temperature: 37°C
  Growth strain: DH5alpha
  Copy number: High Copy
Gene/Insert
  Gene/Insert name: HSV-1 US2 codon optimized
  Species: Synthetic; Herpes Simplex Virus 1
  Tag / fusion protein: HA-Strep-Strep (N terminal on backbone)
  Cloning method: Restriction Enzyme; 5′ cloning site KpnI (not destroyed); 3′ cloning site NotI (not destroyed)
  Sequencing primers: 5′ CGCAAATGGGCGGTAGGCGTG; 3′ TAGAAGGCACAGTCGAGGCT
Terms and licenses: Academic/Nonprofit Terms; Industry Terms: Not Available to Industry
How to cite: pcDNA5FRTTO-NHASt-codoptUS2 was a gift from Markus Landthaler (Addgene plasmid # 135102 ; http://n2t.net/addgene:135102 ; RRID:Addgene_135102)
