[The description below was written by a language model from this plasmid's Addgene catalogue record and pLannotate feature annotations shown in this document.]
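Description:
pcDNA5FRTTO-NHASt-codoptUS2 is a 6.1 kb mammalian expression plasmid built on the pcDNA5/FRT/TO/NHASt backbone. It carries a synthetic, codon-optimized open reading frame for the herpes simplex virus 1 US2 protein. The insert was cloned between KpnI and NotI sites, both retained, so that it lies in frame behind a backbone-encoded N-terminal tag made of one HA epitope and two Strep-tag II units. Transcription is driven by the human CMV immediate-early enhancer and promoter. Short tet operator matches sit directly downstream of the promoter, annotated as fragments of tet-regulated promoters, which fits the "TO" design: expression is repressed in cells that produce the Tet repressor and is induced by tetracycline or doxycycline. The bovine growth hormone polyadenylation signal terminates the transcript.

Downstream of the expression cassette, an FRT site directly precedes the hygromycin resistance coding sequence, which is followed by an SV40 polyadenylation signal. No complete promoter is annotated in front of HygR. This is the usual arrangement for Flp-mediated integration, in which recombination into a genomic FRT site of a suitable host line places the marker behind a resident promoter. Hygromycin selection then yields isogenic, single-copy stable cell lines. In E. coli the plasmid is maintained through a high-copy ColE1/pUC-type origin and selected with ampicillin via β-lactamase. The remaining annotations (f1 ori, lac elements, ble, bom) are partial backbone remnants.

The construct suits transient or inducible stable expression of tagged US2. The HA epitope supports detection and the tandem Strep tags support affinity purification of the protein and its interaction partners. It was deposited in connection with a single-cell RNA-sequencing study of HSV-1-infected cells.
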