Features (pLannotate 1.2.2; 24 found; start..end, strand, type, name):
      1..380     +  enhancer       CMV enhancer: human cytomegalovirus immediate early enhancer
    381..584     +  promoter       CMV promoter: human cytomegalovirus (CMV) immediate early promoter
    586..605     +  promoter       PLtetO-1 promoter (fragment): modified phage lambda PL promoter with tet operator sites (Lutz and Bujard, 1997)
    607..626     +  promoter       PLtetO-1 promoter (fragment): modified phage lambda PL promoter with tet operator sites (Lutz and Bujard, 1997)
    634..667     +  promoter       TRE3GV promoter (fragment): 3rd-generation Tet-responsive promoter that can be activated by binding of Tet-On® 3G, optimized for retroviral and lentiviral vectors
    753..778     +  CDS            3xHA (fragment): three tandem HA epitope tags
    810..829     +  CDS            Strep-Tag II (fragment): peptide that binds Strep-Tactin®, an engineered form of streptavidin
    870..892     +  CDS            Strep-Tag II (fragment): peptide that binds Strep-Tactin®, an engineered form of streptavidin
    918..1790    +  CDS            US02_HHV11: Experimental evidence at protein level: Swiss-Prot protein existence level 1. From Human herpesvirus 1 (strain 17) (HHV-1) (Human herpes simplex virus 1).
   1844..2068    +  polyA_signal   bGH poly(A) signal: bovine growth hormone polyadenylation signal
   2072..2093    +  promoter       SV40 promoter (fragment): SV40 enhancer and early promoter
   2114..2347    +  rep_origin     f1 ori (fragment) (sequence partly withheld): f1 bacteriophage origin of replication; arrow indicates direction of (+) strand synthesis
   2352..2399    +  protein_bind   FRT: FLP-mediated recombination occurs in the 8-bp core sequence TCTAGAAA (Turan and Bode, 2011). FLP recombinase from the Saccharomyces cerevisiae 2μ plasmid
   2407..3429    +  CDS            HygR: aminoglycoside phosphotransferase from E. coli; aph(4)-Ia; confers resistance to hygromycin
   3439..3564    +  CDS            ble (fragment): BLE_KLEPN - Experimental evidence at protein level: Swiss-Prot protein existence level 1. Binding protein with a strong affinity to the bleomycin family of antibiotics. Binds to CL990; an antimitotic-antibiotic compound. From Klebsiella pneumoniae.
   3559..3680    +  polyA_signal   SV40 poly(A) signal: SV40 polyadenylation signal
   3753..3769    -  protein_bind   lac operator: The lac repressor binds to the lac operator to inhibit transcription in E. coli. This inhibition can be relieved by adding lactose or isopropyl-β-D-thiogalactopyranoside (IPTG). lac repressor encoded by lacI
   3777..3807    -  promoter       lac promoter: promoter for the E. coli lac operon
   3822..3843    -  protein_bind   CAP binding site: CAP binding activates transcription in the presence of cAMP. E. coli catabolite activator protein
   3856..3948    -  CDS            lacI (fragment): lac repressor; lacI; The lac repressor binds to the lac operator to inhibit transcription in E. coli. This inhibition can be relieved by adding lactose or isopropyl-β-D-thiogalactopyranoside (IPTG).
   4131..4719    -  rep_origin     ori: high-copy-number ColE1/pMB1/pBR322/pUC origin of replication
   4890..5750    -  CDS            AmpR: β-lactamase; bla; confers resistance to ampicillin, carbenicillin, and related antibiotics
   5751..5855    -  promoter       AmpR promoter: bla
   5914..5966    -  misc_feature   bom (fragment): basis of mobility region from pBR322
>Addgene plasmid #135102 | pcDNA5FRTTO-NHASt-codoptUS2 | addgene full sequence | sequence record 268056 | Addgene NGS Result
GACATTGATTATTGACTAGTTATTAATAGTAATCAATTACGGGGTCATTAGTTCATAGCCCATATATGGA
GTTCCGCGTTACATAACTTACGGTAAATGGCCCGCCTGGCTGACCGCCCAACGACCCCCGCCCATTGACG
TCAATAATGACGTATGTTCCCATAGTAACGCCAATAGGGACTTTCCATTGACGTCAATGGGTGGAGTATT
TACGGTAAACTGCCCACTTGGCAGTACATCAAGTGTATCATATGCCAAGTACGCCCCCTATTGACGTCAA
TGACGGTAAATGGCCCGCCTGGCATTATGCCCAGTACATGACCTTATGGGACTTTCCTACTTGGCAGTAC
ATCTACGTATTAGTCATCGCTATTACCATGGTGATGCGGTTTTGGCAGTACATCAATGGGCGTGGATAGC
GGTTTGACTCACGGGGATTTCCAAGTCTCCACCCCATTGACGTCAATGGGAGTTTGTTTTGGCACCAAAA
TCAACGGGACTTTCCAAAATGTCGTAACAACTCCGCCCCATTGACGCAAATGGGCGGTAGGCGTGTACGG
TGGGAGGTCTATATAAGCAGAGCTCTCCCTATCAGTGATAGAGATCTCCCTATCAGTGATAGAGATCGTC
GACGAGCTCGTTTAGTGAACCGTCAGATCGCCTGGAGACGCCATCCACGCTGTTTTGACCTCCATAGAAG
ACACCGGGACCGATCCAGCCTCCGGACTCTAGCGTTTAAACTTAAGCTTATGTACCCATACGATGTTCCT
GACTATGCCGGAACCGAGCTGGGTTCCACGATGGCAAGCTGGAGCCACCCGCAGTTCGAGAAAGGTGGAG
GTTCCGGAGGTGGATCGGGAGGTGGATCGTGGAGCCACCCGCAGTTCGAAAAAGGGAACCTTTTAGCAGA
GGTACCGATGGGCGTGGTGGTGGTGAATGTGATGACACTGCTGGATCAGAACAACGCCCTGCCCAGGACC
TCCGTGGATGCCAGCCCCGCTCTGTGGTCCTTTCTGCTGAGGCAGTGTAGAATCCTGGCCAGCGAGCCCC
TGGGCACCCCTGTTGTGGTGAGGCCCGCCAACCTGAGGAGACTGGCCGAGCCCCTGATGGACCTGCCCAA
GCCCACAAGGCCCATCGTGAGAACAAGAAGCTGCAGGTGCCCTCCTAACACCACCACCGGCCTGTTCGCC
GAGGACAGCCCCCTGGAGTCCACAGAGGTGGTGGATGCCGTGGCCTGCTTTAGACTGCTGCACAGAGATC
AGCCTAGCCCCCCTAGACTGTACCACCTGTGGGTGGTGGGCGCCGCCGACCTGTGTGTGCCTTTCCTGGA
GTACGCCCAGAAGATCAGGCTGGGCGTGAGGTTCATCGCCATCAAGACACCCGACGCCTGGGTGGGCGAG
CCTTGGGCTGTGCCAACCAGGTTTCTGCCCGAGTGGACCGTGGCCTGGACACCCTTTCCCGCCGCCCCTA
ACCACCCCCTGGAGACACTGCTGTCCAGGTACGAGTACCAGTACGGCGTGGTGCTGCCCGGCACCAACGG
CAGAGAGAGGGATTGTATGAGATGGCTGAGGAGCCTGATCGCCCTGCACAAGCCTCACCCTGCCACACCC
GGCCCTCTGACAACATCCCACCCTGTGAGGAGGCCCTGTTGCGCCTGTATGGGCATGCCTGAGGTGCCTG
ATGAGCAGCCCACAAGCCCCGGCAGAGGCCCTCAGGAGACCGATCCCCTGATCGCCGTGAGGGGCGAGAG
GCCAAGGCTGCCACACATCTGTTACCCTGTGACCACACTGTGAGCGGCCGCTCGAGTCTAGAGGGCCCGT
TTAAACCCGCTGATCAGCCTCGACTGTGCCTTCTAGTTGCCAGCCATCTGTTGTTTGCCCCTCCCCCGTG
CCTTCCTTGACCCTGGAAGGTGCCACTCCCACTGTCCTTTCCTAATAAAATGAGGAAATTGCATCGCATT
GTCTGAGTAGGTGTCATTCTATTCTGGGGGGTGGGGTGGGGCAGGACAGCAAGGGGGAGGATTGGGAAGA
CAATAGCAGGCATGCTGGGGATGCGGTGGGCTCTATGGCTTCTGAGGCGGAAAGAACCAGCTGGGGCTCT
AGGGGGTATCCCC
[124 nt withheld, positions 2114-2237]
C
[91 nt withheld, positions 2239-2329]
AGGGTGATGGTTCACGTACCTAGAAGTTCCTATTCCGAAGTTCCTATTCTCTAGAAAGTATAGGAACTTC
CTTGGCCAAAAAGCCTGAACTCACCGCGACGTCTGTCGAGAAGTTTCTGATCGAAAAGTTCGACAGCGTC
TCCGACCTGATGCAGCTCTCGGAGGGCGAAGAATCTCGTGCTTTCAGCTTCGATGTAGGAGGGCGTGGAT
ATGTCCTGCGGGTAAATAGCTGCGCCGATGGTTTCTACAAAGATCGTTATGTTTATCGGCACTTTGCATC
GGCCGCGCTCCCGATTCCGGAAGTGCTTGACATTGGGGAATTCAGCGAGAGCCTGACCTATTGCATCTCC
CGCCGTGCACAGGGTGTCACGTTGCAAGACCTGCCTGAAACCGAACTGCCCGCTGTTCTGCAGCCGGTCG
CGGAGGCCATGGATGCGATCGCTGCGGCCGATCTTAGCCAGACGAGCGGGTTCGGCCCATTCGGACCGCA
AGGAATCGGTCAATACACTACATGGCGTGATTTCATATGCGCGATTGCTGATCCCCATGTGTATCACTGG
CAAACTGTGATGGACGACACCGTCAGTGCGTCCGTCGCGCAGGCTCTCGATGAGCTGATGCTTTGGGCCG
AGGACTGCCCCGAAGTCCGGCACCTCGTGCACGCGGATTTCGGCTCCAACAATGTCCTGACGGACAATGG
CCGCATAACAGCGGTCATTGACTGGAGCGAGGCGATGTTCGGGGATTCCCAATACGAGGTCGCCAACATC
TTCTTCTGGAGGCCGTGGTTGGCTTGTATGGAGCAGCAGACGCGCTACTTCGAGCGGAGGCATCCGGAGC
TTGCAGGATCGCCGCGGCTCCGGGCGTATATGCTCCGCATTGGTCTTGACCAACTCTATCAGAGCTTGGT
TGACGGCAATTTCGATGATGCAGCTTGGGCGCAGGGTCGATGCGACGCAATCGTCCGATCCGGAGCCGGG
ACTGTCGGGCGTACACAAATCGCCCGCAGAAGCGCGGCCGTCTGGACCGATGGCTGTGTAGAAGTACTCG
CCGATAGTGGAAACCGACGCCCCAGCACTCGTCCGAGGGCAAAGGAATAGCACGTACTACGAGATTTCGA
TTCCACCGCCGCCTTCTATGAAAGGTTGGGCTTCGGAATCGTTTTCCGGGACGCCGGCTGGATGATCCTC
CAGCGCGGGGATCTCATGCTGGAGTTCTTCGCCCACCCCAACTTGTTTATTGCAGCTTATAATGGTTACA
AATAAAGCAATAGCATCACAAATTTCACAAATAAAGCATTTTTTTCACTGCATTCTAGTTGTGGTTTGTC
CAAACTCATCAATGTATCTTATCATGTCTGTATACCGTCGACCTCTAGCTAGAGCTTGGCGTAATCATGG
TCATAGCTGTTTCCTGTGTGAAATTGTTATCCGCTCACAATTCCACACAACATACGAGCCGGAAGCATAA
AGTGTAAAGCCTGGGGTGCCTAATGAGTGAGCTAACTCACATTAATTGCGTTGCGCTCACTGCCCGCTTT
CCAGTCGGGAAACCTGTCGTGCCAGCTGCATTAATGAATCGGCCAACGCGCGGGGAGAGGCGGTTTGCGT
ATTGGGCGCTCTTCCGCTTCCTCGCTCACTGACTCGCTGCGCTCGGTCGTTCGGCTGCGGCGAGCGGTAT
CAGCTCACTCAAAGGCGGTAATACGGTTATCCACAGAATCAGGGGATAACGCAGGAAAGAACATGTGAGC
AAAAGGCCAGCAAAAGGCCAGGAACCGTAAAAAGGCCGCGTTGCTGGCGTTTTTCCATAGGCTCCGCCCC
CCTGACGAGCATCACAAAAATCGACGCTCAAGTCAGAGGTGGCGAAACCCGACAGGACTATAAAGATACC
AGGCGTTTCCCCCTGGAAGCTCCCTCGTGCGCTCTCCTGTTCCGACCCTGCCGCTTACCGGATACCTGTC
CGCCTTTCTCCCTTCGGGAAGCGTGGCGCTTTCTCATAGCTCACGCTGTAGGTATCTCAGTTCGGTGTAG
GTCGTTCGCTCCAAGCTGGGCTGTGTGCACGAACCCCCCGTTCAGCCCGACCGCTGCGCCTTATCCGGTA
ACTATCGTCTTGAGTCCAACCCGGTAAGACACGACTTATCGCCACTGGCAGCAGCCACTGGTAACAGGAT
TAGCAGAGCGAGGTATGTAGGCGGTGCTACAGAGTTCTTGAAGTGGTGGCCTAACTACGGCTACACTAGA
AGAACAGTATTTGGTATCTGCGCTCTGCTGAAGCCAGTTACCTTCGGAAAAAGAGTTGGTAGCTCTTGAT
CCGGCAAACAAACCACCGCTGGTAGCGGTGGTTTTTTTGTTTGCAAGCAGCAGATTACGCGCAGAAAAAA
AGGATCTCAAGAAGATCCTTTGATCTTTTCTACGGGGTCTGACGCTCAGTGGAACGAAAACTCACGTTAA
GGGATTTTGGTCATGAGATTATCAAAAAGGATCTTCACCTAGATCCTTTTAAATTAAAAATGAAGTTTTA
AATCAATCTAAAGTATATATGAGTAAACTTGGTCTGACAGTTACCAATGCTTAATCAGTGAGGCACCTAT
CTCAGCGATCTGTCTATTTCGTTCATCCATAGTTGCCTGACTCCCCGTCGTGTAGATAACTACGATACGG
GAGGGCTTACCATCTGGCCCCAGTGCTGCAATGATACCGCGAGACCCACGCTCACCGGCTCCAGATTTAT
CAGCAATAAACCAGCCAGCCGGAAGGGCCGAGCGCAGAAGTGGTCCTGCAACTTTATCCGCCTCCATCCA
GTCTATTAATTGTTGCCGGGAAGCTAGAGTAAGTAGTTCGCCAGTTAATAGTTTGCGCAACGTTGTTGCC
ATTGCTACAGGCATCGTGGTGTCACGCTCGTCGTTTGGTATGGCTTCATTCAGCTCCGGTTCCCAACGAT
CAAGGCGAGTTACATGATCCCCCATGTTGTGCAAAAAAGCGGTTAGCTCCTTCGGTCCTCCGATCGTTGT
CAGAAGTAAGTTGGCCGCAGTGTTATCACTCATGGTTATGGCAGCACTGCATAATTCTCTTACTGTCATG
CCATCCGTAAGATGCTTTTCTGTGACTGGTGAGTACTCAACCAAGTCATTCTGAGAATAGTGTATGCGGC
GACCGAGTTGCTCTTGCCCGGCGTCAATACGGGATAATACCGCGCCACATAGCAGAACTTTAAAAGTGCT
CATCATTGGAAAACGTTCTTCGGGGCGAAAACTCTCAAGGATCTTACCGCTGTTGAGATCCAGTTCGATG
TAACCCACTCGTGCACCCAACTGATCTTCAGCATCTTTTACTTTCACCAGCGTTTCTGGGTGAGCAAAAA
CAGGAAGGCAAAATGCCGCAAAAAAGGGAATAAGGGCGACACGGAAATGTTGAATACTCATACTCTTCCT
TTTTCAATATTATTGAAGCATTTATCAGGGTTATTGTCTCATGAGCGGATACATATTTGAATGTATTTAG
AAAAATAAACAAATAGGGGTTCCGCGCACATTTCCCCGAAAAGTGCCACCTGACGTCGACGGATCGGGAG
ATCTCCCGATCCCCTATGGTGCACTCTCAGTACAATCTGCTCTGATGCCGCATAGTTAAGCCAGTATCTG
CTCCCTGCTTGTGTGTTGGAGGTCGCTGAGTAGTGCGCGAGCAAAATTTAAGCTACAACAAGGCAAGGCT
TGACCGACAATTGCATGAAGAATCTGCTTAGGGTTAGGCGTTTTGCGCTGCTTCGCGATGTACGGGCCAG
ATATACGCGTT
